>Addgene plasmid | pcDNA3-N-HA-NEK7 | analyzer sequence | sequence record 142334
ATGGATGAACAATCACAAGGAATGCAAGGGCCGCCCGTTACTCAGTTCCAGCCACAGAAGGCATTACGGC
CAGATATGGGCTATAATACTTTAGCCAACTTCCGAATAGAAAAGAAAATTGGTCGTGGACAATTTAGTGA
AGTTTATAGAGCATCCTGTCTCTTGGATGGAGTGCCGGTAGCGTTAAAAAAAGTACAGATATTTGATTTA
ATGGATGCCAAAGCACGTGCTGATTGTATCAAAGAAATAGACCTCCTTAAGCAACTCAACCATCCAAATG
TAATTAAATACTATGCATCATTCATTGAGGATAATGAGCTGAACATAGTTTTGGAGTTAGCAGATGCTGG
TGACCTCTCCAGAATGATAAAGCACTTTAAGAAACAAAAGAGGCTAATCCCTGAGAGAACCGTTTGGAAA
TACTTCGTTCAGCTCTGCAGTGCACTGGACCACATGCATTCTCGAAGAGTCATGCACAGAGATATAAAAC
CAGCTAATGTGTTCATTACAGCCACTGGGGTAGTAAAACTCGGAGACCTTGGGCTTGGTCGGTTTTTCAG
CTCCAAAACCACAGCTGCACATTCTTTAGTGGGTACACCTTACTACATGTCTCCAGAGAGAATACATGAA
AATGGATACAACTTCAAGTCTGACATCTGGTCTCTTGGCTGTCTGCTATATGAGATGGCTGCACTGCAGA
GTCCTTTCTACGGCGACAAGATGAACTTGTATTCTCTGTGTAAGAAGATAGAGCAGTGTGACTACCCGCC
TCTCCCGTCAGATCACTATTCGGAGGAGCTACGACAGCTAGTTAATATATGCATCAACCCAGATCCAGAG
AAGCGACCCGACATCGCCTATGTTTATGATGTGGCAAAGAGGATGCATGCATGTACCGCAAGCACCTAA
